>Addgene plasmid #19590 | pSB77 | addgene partial sequence | sequence record 25338 | 19590 with sephs-B
TTCNCGCNNNTGAACAGGNATCCAANNCNNTAACCCATTTTCAANTNNNNNNNNTCNCCTGTCGNCACTG
TGNNNNTGCGCCATGTGTCANCGTTTGTCCTACCGGAGCGTCATATCGTGATGAAAACGGGATCGTGCAG
GTGGATAAATCGCGCTGTATTGGCTGCGATTATTGTGTTGCCGCGTGTCCTTTCCATGTGCGCTATTTGA
ATCCGCAAACCGGTGTCGCCGACAAGTGTAACTTCTGCGCCGACACGCGGTTGGCGGCTGGCCAGTCTCC
GGCGTGCGTATCCGTTTGCCCAACGGACGCGCTGAAATTCGGCAGACTGGATGANAGCGAGATCCAGCGC
TGGGTCGGTCANAAAGAGGTCTATCGCCAGCAGGAGGCGCGTANCGGCGCGGTCAGTCTGTACCGTCGTA
AAGAAGTCCATCANGAGGGTAAAGCATGAATACTATCTGGGGAGCGGAACTACATTATGCGCCAGATTAT
TGGCCGCTGTGGTTAATTTACGCAGGCGTCNTGGTGCTGCTCATGCTTGTTGGGCTGGTTATCCNTGCGT
TATTGCGCCGGATGCTGGNGCCNNNNACNGCNGGCGNNGAAGAACATCNTGACTATCTCTACTCGCTGGC
NANTCNCCGCNGG
