[The description below was written by a language model from this plasmid's Addgene catalogue record.]
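Description:
pSB77 is a bacterial expression plasmid built on the pJB866 backbone and carrying the thiosulfate reductase operon phsABC from Salmonella enterica serovar Typhimurium LT2. The insert, about 5.1 kb, was placed between EcoRI and SalI sites, both of which remain intact, so the fragment can be excised or exchanged. The plasmid is maintained in E. coli under tetracycline selection and is catalogued as high copy. No feature table accompanies the record, and the catalogue fields do not name the promoter driving phsABC, the origin of replication, or any regulatory genes on the backbone. These details would need to be confirmed from the backbone documentation or the sequence itself. No tags or reporter fusions are recorded.

The phsABC genes encode the subunits of thiosulfate reductase, an enzyme that reduces thiosulfate and yields hydrogen sulfide. According to the associated publication title, the construct was made to engineer hydrogen sulfide production in E. coli, with the sulfide then used to remove cadmium from solution, presumably through precipitation of the metal as an insoluble sulfide. The plasmid is also classed as a synthetic biology vector, in line with this use in metabolic engineering for heavy-metal bioremediation. It is therefore suited to heterologous expression of the Salmonella thiosulfate reductase in E. coli for studies of sulfide generation and metal removal. It could also serve as a source of the phsABC operon for subcloning into other vectors.
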