Addgene plasmid #19590: pSB77
Depositing lab: Jay Keasling. Depositing organization: University of California, Berkeley. Publication: Engineering hydrogen sulfide production and cadmium removal by expression of the thiosulfate reductase gene (phsABC) from Salmonella enterica serovar typhimurium in Escherichia coli. Bang SW, Clark DS, Keasling JD. Appl Environ Microbiol. 2000 Sep . 66(9):3939-44. 10.1128/AEM.66.9.3939-3944.2000 PubMed 10966412.
Backbone
  Vector backbone: pJB866
  Backbone manufacturer: JM Blatny
  Vector type: Bacterial Expression, Synthetic Biology
Growth in bacteria
  Bacterial resistance: Tetracycline, 10 μg/mL
  Growth temperature: 37°C
  Growth strain: DH5alpha
  Copy number: High Copy
Gene/Insert
  Gene/Insert name: thiosulfate reductase (alt name: phsABC)
  Species: S. enterica serovar Typhimurium LT2
  Insert size (bp): 5136
  Cloning method: Restriction Enzyme; 5′ cloning site EcoRI (not destroyed); 3′ cloning site SalI (not destroyed)
  Sequencing primers: 5′ n/a
Terms and licenses: Academic/Nonprofit Terms; Industry Terms: Not Available to Industry
How to cite: pSB77 was a gift from Jay Keasling (Addgene plasmid # 19590 ; http://n2t.net/addgene:19590 ; RRID:Addgene_19590)
